>Addgene plasmid #222559 | pPB-cT3G-cERP2-NELFE | addgene full sequence | sequence record 439420 | Addgene NGS Result
ATCACCTCGAGTTTACTCCCTATCAGTGATAGAGAACGTATGAAGAGTTTACTCCCTATCAGTGATAGAG
AACGTATGCAGACTTTACTCCCTATCAGTGATAGAGAACGTATAAGGAGTTTACTCCCTATCAGTGATAG
AGAACGTATGACCAGTTTACTCCCTATCAGTGATAGAGAACGTATCTACAGTTTACTCCCTATCAGTGAT
AGAGAACGTATATCCAGTTTACTCCCTATCAGTGATAGAGAACGTATAAGCTTGCCTATATAAGCAGAGC
TCGTTTAGTGAACCGTCAGATCGCCTGGAGACGCCATCCACGCTGTTTTGACCTCCATAGAAGACACCGG
GACCGATCCAGCCTACCACAAGTTTGTACAAAAAAGCAGGCTGCCACCATGCTGGTCATTCCACCTGGTT
TATCTGAAGAGGAAGAAGCTCTCCAAAAGAAGTTTAATAAATTAAAGAAGAAGAAGAAAGCCCTGCTCGC
CCTCAAGAAACAGTCATCTTCTTCAACTACTTCCCAGGGCGGCGTTAAGAGGTCTTTAAGCGAACAACCA
GTAATGGATACCGCTACGGCCACTGAACAAGCGAAACAACTTGTAAAATCCGGTGCTATTTCAGCAATAA
AAGCGGAAACTAAGAATAGTGGTTTTAAAAGAAGCAGGACACTGGAAGGAAAACTGAAAGATCCAGAAAA
GGGGCCCGTACCTACCTTTCAACCTTTTCAACGCTCTATTAGCGCCGACGACGATTTGCAGGAAAGCAGC
CGCCGGCCACAACGAAAGTCACTTTACGAAAGTTTCGTCAGTTCCAGCGACCGCTTACGGGAGCTGGGGC
CGGATGGCGAGGAAGCTGAAGGACCTGGCGCTGGCGACGGACCACCCAGATCATTCGATTGGGGTTACGA
GGAAAGGTCCGGTGCTCATAGCTCTGCAAGTCCACCGCGTTCAAGGTCCCGTGATCGGTCTCACGAAAGA
AATAGGGACAGGGACCGCGATCGCGAACGAGACCGCGATAGGGACAGAGATCGGGATCGGGAACGTGATC
GCGACCGTGACCGCGACAGGGACAGGGATAGAGAGAGGGATCGGGACCGAGAACGAGACCGGGATAGGGA
TCGCGAAGGACCGTTTCGGCGGTCCGACAGTTTTCCGGAGAGAAGGGCGCCCCGAAAGGGAAACACCTTG
TACGTCTACGGGGAAGATATGACCCCTACTCTGCTTCGAGGAGCGTTTTCCCCCTTCGGGAATATTATCG
ATTTAAGCATGGATCCGCCACGCAATTGCGCTTTTGTGACATACGAGAAAATGGAATCTGCTGACCAAGC
TGTGGCCGAACTTAATGGCACACAAGTAGAAAGCGTGCAACTGAAGGTGAATATTGCAAGAAAGCAACCT
ATGTTGGACGCGGCCACAGGGAAAAGCGTGTGGGGATCTTTGGCCGTGCAAAATTCCCCAAAAGGGTGTC
ATCGTGATAAACGTACACAAATCGTTTATAGCGACGATGTTTATAAAGAGAATCTGGTCGACGGTTTCTA
AACCCAGCTTTCTTGTACAAAGTGGTATACCCATACGATGTTCCAGATTACGCTTAGTAATGAGAAATAC
TCAGAAGATGTCACTCACCATAGTCCGCAGTGAAAGATAAATGATCTGAGCAATATACAAAAGACAGTTT
TAGAGCTAGAAATAGCAAGTAGGCCACTGAGCAAGAACTATGAATGAGATCTTTAGACATATTGCGGCCG
CTTTCTCCGCGATCCAGACATGATAAGATACATTGATGAGTTTGGACAAACCAAAACTAGAATGCAGTGA
AAAAAATGCCTTATTTGTGAAATTTGTGATGCTATTGCCTTATTTGTAACCATTATAAGCTGCAATAAAC
AAGTTATCTATAACAAGAAAATATATATATAATAAGTTATCACGTAAGTAGAACATGAAATAACAATATA
ATTATCGTATGAGTTAAATCTTAAAAGTCACGTAAAAGATAATCATGCGTCATTTTGACTCACGCGGTCG
TTATAGTTCAAAATCAGTGACACTTACCGCATTGACAAGCACGCCTCACGGGAGCTCCAAGCGGCGACTG
AGATGTCCTAAATGCACAGCGACGGATTCGCGCTATTTAGAAAGAGAGAGCAATATTTCAAGAATGCATG
CGTCAATTTTACGCAGACTATCTTTCTAGGGTTAAGAATTCACTGGCCGTCGTTTTACAACGTCGTGACT
GGGAAAACCCTGGCGTTACCCAACTTAATCGCCTTGCAGCACATCCCCCTTTCGCCAGCTGGCGTAATAG
CGAAGAGGCCCGCACCGATCGCCCTTCCCAACAGTTGCGCAGCCTGAATGGCGAATGGCGCCTGATGCGG
TATTTTCTCCTTACGCATCTGTGCGGTATTTCACACCGCATATGGTGCACTCTCAGTACAATCTGCTCTG
ATGCCGCATAGTTAAGCCAGCCCCGACACCCGCCAACACCCGCTGACGCGCCCTGACGGGCTTGTCTGCT
CCCGGCATCCGCTTACAGACAAGCTGTGACCATGTCTCCGGGAGCTGCATGTGTCAGAGGTTTTCACCGT
CATCACCGAAACACGCGAGTTCGAAAGGGCCTCGTGATACGCCTATTTTTATAGGTTAATGTCATGATAA
TAATGGTTTCTTAGACGTCAGGTGGCACTTTTCGGGGAAATGTGCGCGGAACCCCTATTTGTTTATTTTT
CTAAATACATTCAAATATGTATCCGCTCATGAGACAATAACCCTGATAAATGCTTCAATAATATTGAAAA
AGGAAGAGTATGAGTATTCAACATTTCCGTGTCGCCCTTATTCCCTTTTTTGCGGCATTTTGCCTTCCTG
TTTTTGCTCACCCAGAAACGCTGGTGAAAGTAAAAGATGCTGAAGATCAGTTGGGTGCACGAGTGGGTTA
CATCGAACTGGATCTCAACAGCGGTAAGATCCTTGAGAGTTTTCGCCCCGAAGAACGTTTTCCAATGATG
AGCACTTTTAAAGTTCTGCTATGTGGCGCGGTATTATCCCGTATTGACGCCGGGCAAGAGCAACTCGGTC
GCCGCATACACTATTCTCAGAATGACTTGGTTGAGTACTCACCAGTCACAGAAAAGCATCTTACGGATGG
CATGACAGTAAGAGAATTATGCAGTGCTGCCATAACCATGAGTGATAACACTGCGGCCAACTTACTTCTG
ACAACGATCGGAGGACCGAAGGAGCTAACCGCTTTTTTGCACAACATGGGGGATCATGTAACTCGCCTTG
ATCGTTGGGAACCGGAGCTGAATGAAGCCATACCAAACGACGAGCGTGACACCACGATGCCTGTAGCAAT
GGCAACAACGTTGCGCAAACTATTAACTGGCGAACTACTTACTCTAGCTTCCCGGCAACAATTAATAGAC
TGGATGGAGGCGGATAAAGTTGCAGGACCACTTCTGCGCTCGGCCCTTCCGGCTGGCTGGTTTATTGCTG
ATAAATCTGGAGCCGGTGAGCGTGGTTCACGCGGTATCATTGCAGCACTGGGGCCAGATGGTAAGCCCTC
CCGTATCGTAGTTATCTACACGACGGGGAGTCAGGCAACTATGGATGAACGAAATAGACAGATCGCTGAG
ATAGGTGCCTCACTGATTAAGCATTGGTAACTGTCAGACCAAGTTTACTCATATATACTTTAGATTGATT
TAAAACTTCATTTTTAATTTAAAAGGATCTAGGTGAAGATCCTTTTTGATAATCTCATGACCAAAATCCC
TTAACGTGAGTTTTCGTTCCACTGAGCGTCAGACCCCGTAGAAAAGATCAAAGGATCTTCTTGAGATCCT
TTTTTTCTGCGCGTAATCTGCTGCTTGCAAACAAAAAAACCACCGCTACCAGCGGTGGTTTGTTTGCCGG
ATCAAGAGCTACCAACTCTTTTTCCGAAGGTAACTGGCTTCAGCAGAGCGCAGATACCAAATACTGTTCT
TCTAGTGTAGCCGTAGTTAGGCCACCACTTCAAGAACTCTGTAGCACCGCCTACATACCTCGCTCTGCTA
ATCCTGTTACCAGTGGCTGCTGCCAGTGGCGATAAGTCGTGTCTTACCGGGTTGGACTCAAGACGATAGT
TACCGGATAAGGCGCAGCGGTCGGGCTGAACGGGGGGTTCGTGCACACAGCCCAGCTTGGAGCGAACGAC
CTACACCGAACTGAGATACCTACAGCGTGAGCTATGAGAAAGCGCCACGCTTCCCGAAGGGAGAAAGGCG
GACAGGTATCCGGTAAGCGGCAGGGTCGGAACAGGAGAGCGCACGAGGGAGCTTCCAGGGGGAAACGCCT
GGTATCTTTATAGTCCTGTCGGGTTTCGCCACCTCTGACTTGAGCGTCGATTTTTGTGATGCTCGTCAGG
GGGGCGGAGCCTATGGAAAAACGCCAGCAACGCGGCCTTTTTACGGTTCCTGGCCTTTTGCTGGCCTTTT
GCTCACATGTTCTTTCCTGCGTTATCCCCTGATTCTGTGGATAACCGTATTACCGCCTTTGAGTGAGCTG
ATACCGCTCGCCGCAGCCGAACGACCGAGCGCAGCGAGTCAGTGAGCGAGGAAGCGGATGAGCGCCCAAT
ACGCAAACCGCCTCTCACCGCGCGTTGGCCGATTCATTAATGCAGCTGGCACGACAGGTTTCCCGACTGG
AAAGCGGGCAGTGAGCGCAACGCAAACCGCCTCTCCCCGCGCGTTGGCCGATTCATTAATGCAGCTGGCA
CGACAGGTTTCCCGACTGGAAAGCGGGCAGTGAGCGCAACGCAATTAATGTGAGTTAGCTCACTCATTAG
GCACCCCAGGCTTTACACTTTATGCTTCCGGCTCGTATGTTGTGTGGAATTGTGAGCGGATAACAATTTC
ACACAGGAAACAGCTATGACCATGATTACGCCAAGGTCGACTTAACCCTAGAAAGATAATCATATTGTGA
CGTACGTTAAAGATAATCATGCGTAAAATTGACGCATGTGTTTTATCGGTCTGTATATCGAGGTTTATTT
ATTAATTTGAATAGATATTAAGTTTTATTATATTTACACTTACATACTAATAATAAATTCAACAAACAAT
TTATTTATGTTTATTTATTTATTAAAAAAAAACAAAAACTCAAAATTTCTTCTATAAAGTAACAAAACTT
TTAGCAGTGAAAAAAATGCTTTATTTGTGAAATTTGTGATGCTATTGCTTTATTTGTAACCATTATAAGC
TGCAATAAACAAGTTAACAACAACAATTGCATTCATTTTATGTTTCAGGTTCAGGGGGAGGTGTGGGAGG
TTTTTTAAAGCAAGTAAAACCTCTACAAATGTGGTATGGCTGATTATGATCCTCTGGAGATTCATGCGCC
AGGTTTTCTGGTCATGCACCACGTTCGTGGGCCCTCAGGAACCTCCACGTCAGCGGTAACTGTGAAGCCC
AGTCGCTCGTAAAAAGGAAGATTCCGGGGAGCACTGGTTTCGAGGAACGCCGGCACGCCAGCCCGTTCCG
CGGCCTCAACACCAGGAAGAACGACAGCGCTTCCCAAACCTTTACCTTGGTGATCTGGGCTGACACCGAC
AGTGGCAAGAAACCACGCAGGCTCCTTTGGTCTATGAGGAGCCAGCAAGCCCTCCATTTGCTGTTGTGCC
GCCAACCTACTCCCTGACAGCTCGGCCATCCGCGGACCTATTTCCGCGAACACTGCGCCGGCTTCGACGC
TTTCCGGAGTAGTCCAGACCGCAACTGCGGCACCATCGTCCGCAACCCAAACTTTACCAATGTCCAGACC
CACGCGCGTAAGAAACAGCTCTTGCAACTCAGTTACCCTCTCTATGTGTCTGTCCGGATCTACGGTATGG
CGGGTCGCTGGATAATCTGCAAATGCTGCGGCAAGTGTTCGGACAGCCCGTGGTACATCGTCACGGGTAG
CGAGCCTAACAGTGGGCTTATATTCCGTCATGGGGCCGGGGTTCTCCTCCACGTCGCCGGCCTGCTTCAG
CAGGCTGAAGTTGGTGGCGCCGCTGCCCCCGGGGAGCATGTCAAGGTCAAAATCGTCAAGAGCGTCAGCA
GGCAGCATATCAAGGTCAAAGTCGTCAAGGGCATCGGCTGGGAGCATGTCTAAGTCAAAATCGTCAAGGG
CGTCGGTCGGCCCGCCGCTTTCGCACTTTAGCTGTTTCTCCAGGCCACATATGATTAGTTCCAGGCCGAA
AAGGAAGGCAGGTTCGGCTCCCTGCCGGTCGAACAGCTCAATTGCTTGTTTCAGAAGTGGGGGCATAGAA
TCGGTGGTAGGTGTCTCTCTTTCCTCTTTTGCTACTTGATGCTCCTGTTCCTCCAATACGCAGCCCAGTG
TAAAGTGGCCCACGGCGGACAGAGCGTACAGTGCGTTCTCCAGGGAGAAGCCTTGCTGACACAGGAACGC
GAGCTGATTTTCCAGGGTTTCGTACTGTTTCTCTGTTGGGCGGGTGCCGAGATGCACTTTAGCCCCGTCA
CGATGTGAGAGGAGAGCACAGCGGTATGACTTGGCGTTGTTCCGCAGAAAGTCTTGCCATGACTCGCCTT
CCAGGGGGCAGGAGTGGGTATGATGCCTGTCCAGCATCTCGATTGGCAGGGCATCGAGCAGGGCCCGCTT
GTTCTTCACGTGCCAGTACAGGGTAGGCTGCTCAACTCCCAGCTTTTGAGCGAGTTTCCTTGTCGTCAGG
CCTTCGATACCGACTCCATTGAGTAATTCCAGAGCAGAGTTTATGACTTTGCTCTTGTCCAGTCTAGACA
TCTTATCGTCATCGTCTTTGTAATCCATGGTGGCGGATCCCGCGTCACGACACCTGTGTTCTGGCGGCAA
ACCCGTTGCGAAAAAGAACGTTCACGGCGACTACTGCACTTATATACGGTTCTCCCCCACCCTCGGGAAA
AAGGCGGAGCCAGTACACGACATCACTTTCCCAGTTTACCCCGCGCCACCTTCTCTAGGCACCGGTTCAA
TTGCCGACCCCTCCCCCCAACTTCTCGGGCACTGTGGGCCATGTGCGCTCTGCCCCATGGTAATAGCCAT
GACTAATACGTAGATGTACTGCCAAGTAGGAAAGTGCCATAAGGTCATGTACTGGGCATAATGCCAGGCG
GGCCATTTACCGTCATTGACGTCAATAGGGGGCGTACTTGGCATATGATACACTTGATGTACTGCCAAGT
GGGCAGTTTACCGTAAATACTCCACCCATTGACGTCAATGGAAAGTGCCTATTGGCGTTACTATGGGAAC
ATACGTCATTATTGACGTCAATGGGCGGGGGTCGTTGGGCGGTCAGCCAGGCGGGCCATTTACCGTAAGT
TATGTAACGCGGAACTCCATATATGGGCTATGAACTAATGACCCCGTAATTGATTACTATTAATAACTAG
TCAATAATCAATGTCATAAGCTCTAATCGCATAATCGAGCTAAGAGCGATTAATATGCTTAGCTAGCTTA
GCTAAGCTAGATTTCTCTATTCTCCCACAATATATAGCAGCTATTAGCTTAGCAGTCCGAATACGATCGT
CCACGATCCATAAGCGTAACACATTTGAGTAGCGACTGACGGGCACCGGAGCCACTCGAGTGGAATT
Features (pLannotate 1.2.2; 27 found; start..end, strand, type, name):
      9..257     +  promoter       TRE3GV promoter (fragment): 3rd-generation Tet-responsive promoter that can be activated by binding of Tet-On® 3G, optimized for retroviral and lentiviral vectors
    264..305     +  promoter       tight TRE promoter (fragment): Tet-responsive promoter PTight, consisting of seven tet operator sequences followed by the minimal CMV promoter
    368..392     +  protein_bind   attB1: mutant version of attB; recombination site for the Gateway® BP reaction BP Clonase™
    399..1538    +  CDS            NELFE: NELFE_HUMAN - Also known as RD, RDBP. Experimental evidence at protein level: Swiss-Prot protein existence level 1. (Microbial infection) The NELF complex is involved in HIV-1 latency possibly involving recruitment of PCF11 to paused RNA polymerase II. From Homo sapiens (Human).
   1542..1566    -  protein_bind   attB2: mutant version of attB; recombination site for the Gateway® BP reaction BP Clonase™
   1568..1596    +  CDS            3xHA (fragment): three tandem HA epitope tags
   1634..1656    +  promoter       SNR52 promoter (fragment): promoter for the S. cerevisiae small nucleolar RNA gene SNR52
   1677..1700    +  misc_RNA       gRNA scaffold (fragment): guide RNA scaffold for the Streptococcus pyogenes CRISPR/Cas9 system
   1761..1895    -  polyA_signal   SV40 poly(A) signal: SV40 polyadenylation signal
   2208..2365    +  CDS            lacZα (fragment): LacZα fragment of β-galactosidase; lacZ fragment
   2371..2470    -  misc_feature   bom (fragment): basis of mobility region from pBR322
   2574..2609    -  CDS            rop (fragment): Rop protein, which maintains plasmids at low copy number; rop
   2705..2809    +  promoter       AmpR promoter: bla
   2810..3670    +  CDS            AmpR: β-lactamase; bla; confers resistance to ampicillin, carbenicillin, and related antibiotics
   3841..4429    +  rep_origin     ori: high-copy-number ColE1/pMB1/pBR322/pUC origin of replication
   4612..4704    +  CDS            lacI (fragment): lac repressor; lacI; The lac repressor binds to the lac operator to inhibit transcription in E. coli. This inhibition can be relieved by adding lactose or isopropyl-β-D-thiogalactopyranoside (IPTG).
   4710..4793    +  CDS            lacI (fragment): lac repressor; lacI; The lac repressor binds to the lac operator to inhibit transcription in E. coli. This inhibition can be relieved by adding lactose or isopropyl-β-D-thiogalactopyranoside (IPTG).
   4806..4827    +  protein_bind   CAP binding site: CAP binding activates transcription in the presence of cAMP. E. coli catabolite activator protein
   4842..4872    +  promoter       lac promoter: promoter for the E. coli lac operon
   4880..4896    +  protein_bind   lac operator: The lac repressor binds to the lac operator to inhibit transcription in E. coli. This inhibition can be relieved by adding lactose or isopropyl-β-D-thiogalactopyranoside (IPTG). lac repressor encoded by lacI
   5184..5265    -  polyA_signal   SV40 poly(A) signal: SV40 polyadenylation signal
   5288..5371    -  CDS            large T antigen (fragment): large T antigen from SV40 (simian virus 40)
   5385..5981    -  CDS            pac: PUAC_STRAD - Protein predicted: Swiss-Prot protein existence level 4. Detoxification of puromycin. From Streptomyces alboniger.
   6054..6164    -  CDS            VP48: 3 tandem repeats of the minimal activation domain of herpes simplex virus VP16 (Cheng et al., 2013)
   6094..6791    -  CDS            rtTA3 (fragment): reverse tetracycline transactivator 3 activates expression from Tet-responsive promoters in the presence of doxycycline
   6844..7055    -  promoter       EF-1α core promoter: core promoter for human elongation factor EF-1α
   7056..7435    -  enhancer       CMV enhancer: human cytomegalovirus immediate early enhancer
