[The description below was written by a language model from this plasmid's Addgene catalogue record and pLannotate feature annotations shown in this document.]
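Description:
pPB-cT3G-cERP2-NELFE is a mammalian expression plasmid built on the pPB-cT3G-cERP2 backbone and described as a PiggyBac transposon vector for doxycycline-inducible expression of human NELFE, the E subunit of the negative elongation factor (NELF) complex that participates in RNA polymerase II pausing. It is maintained in E. coli as a high-copy plasmid through a ColE1/pUC-type origin with ampicillin selection (AmpR under its own promoter). The annotated remnants of lacZα, lacI, bom and rop, together with the lac promoter/operator region, appear to be leftover cloning-vector sequence. The automated feature table does not annotate the PiggyBac terminal repeats, so the transposon boundaries cannot be placed from this record. Integration would rely on a PiggyBac transposase, which is not among the annotated features.

The payload is an all-in-one Tet-On arrangement with two divergent units. A third-generation Tet-responsive promoter (annotated as TRE3G and tight TRE fragments) drives the NELFE coding sequence, which was introduced by Gateway recombination and is therefore flanked by attB1 and attB2. It is followed by a short fragment matching the HA epitope and an SV40 polyadenylation signal. The small hits to an SNR52 promoter and a gRNA scaffold are brief fragments and probably incidental. On the opposite strand, a CMV enhancer fused to the EF-1α core promoter drives a reverse tetracycline transactivator (rtTA3-type, with VP16-derived activation repeats). This is followed by the puromycin N-acetyltransferase gene (pac) and an SV40 poly(A) signal. How the transactivator and pac are linked is not annotated. Puromycin selects stably transposed cells, and doxycycline then lets the transactivator switch on NELFE. The associated work concerns inducing meiosis from human pluripotent stem cells, which suggests the plasmid was used for factor overexpression in that setting.
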