Addgene plasmid #222559: pPB-cT3G-cERP2-NELFE
Purpose: PiggyBac transposon plasmid for doxycycline inducible expression of NELFE
Depositing lab: George Church. Depositing organization: Harvard Medical School. Publication: Induction of Meiosis from Human Pluripotent Stem Cells. Pierson Smela M, Adams J, Ma C, Breimann L, Widocki U, Shioda T, Church GM. bioRxiv 2024.05.31.596483 10.1101/2024.05.31.596483.
Backbone
  Vector backbone: pPB-cT3G-cERP2
  Vector type: Mammalian Expression
  Selectable markers: Puromycin
Growth in bacteria
  Bacterial resistance: Ampicillin, 100 μg/mL
  Growth temperature: 37°C
  Growth strain: DH5alpha
  Copy number: High Copy
Gene/Insert
  Gene/Insert name: NELFE
  Species: H. sapiens (human)
  Entrez Gene: NELFE (a.k.a. D6S45, NELF-E, RD, RDBP, RDP)
  Cloning method: Gateway Cloning
Terms and licenses: Academic/Nonprofit Terms; Industry Terms: Not Available to Industry
Depositor comments: Please visit https://doi.org/10.1101/2024.05.31.596483 for bioRxiv preprint.
How to cite: pPB-cT3G-cERP2-NELFE was a gift from George Church (Addgene plasmid # 222559 ; http://n2t.net/addgene:222559 ; RRID:Addgene_222559)
